Addgene plasmid #96863: pWT049e
Purpose: (d)guanine-agRNA (19 nt blocker with bulges, RFP activation)
Depositing lab: David Liu. Depositing organization: Harvard University. Publication: Aptazyme-embedded guide RNAs enable ligand-responsive genome editing and transcriptional activation. Tang W, Hu JH, Liu DR. Nat Commun. 2017 Jun 28;8:15939. doi: 10.1038/ncomms15939. PubMed 28656978.
Backbone
  Vector backbone: pFYF1320
  Vector type: Mammalian Expression
Growth in bacteria
  Bacterial resistance: Ampicillin, 100 μg/mL
  Growth temperature: 37°C
  Growth strain: DH5alpha
  Copy number: High Copy
Gene/Insert
  Gene/Insert name: (d)guanine-agRNA (19 nt blocker with bulges, RFP activation)
  gRNA/shRNA sequence: ACTGCGGGATGGAGGAGACGGTACATCCAGCTGATGAGTCCCAAATAGGACGAGATACTATAATCGCGTGGATATGGCACGCAAGTTTCTACCGGGCACCGTAAATGTCCGACTAGTGTCCTGGATTCCACGTCCCCTCCACCCCACAGTGGTTTTAGAGCTAGAAATAGCAAGTTAAAATAAGGCTAGTCCGTTATCAACTTGAAAAAGTGGCACCGAGTCGGTGCTTTTTTT
  Species: H. sapiens (human)
  Cloning method: Unknown
Terms and licenses: Academic/Nonprofit Terms; Industry Terms: Not Available to Industry
How to cite: pWT049e was a gift from David Liu (Addgene plasmid # 96863 ; http://n2t.net/addgene:96863 ; RRID:Addgene_96863)
