[The description below was written by a language model from this plasmid's Addgene catalogue record and pLannotate feature annotations shown in this document.]
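Description:
pWT049e is a compact (about 2.4 kb) mammalian expression plasmid built on the pFYF1320 guide RNA backbone. It is maintained in E. coli through a high-copy ColE1/pUC-type origin and selected with ampicillin via a β-lactamase gene under its native bla promoter. A fragment of a Gateway attB1 site sits upstream of the expression cassette, apparently as a remnant of backbone construction. There is no mammalian selection marker or reporter among the annotated features, so the plasmid is suited to transient delivery alongside other components.

The payload is a single RNA polymerase III transcription unit: the human U6 promoter drives an aptazyme-embedded guide RNA ("agRNA") for the Streptococcus pyogenes Cas9 system. The annotated parts include a purine riboswitch element placed upstream of the standard SpCas9 gRNA scaffold, consistent with a guanine-sensing aptamer fused to a self-cleaving ribozyme. In this design, a 19-nt "blocker" sequence containing bulges pairs with the spacer and keeps the guide inactive. Ligand binding is meant to trigger ribozyme cleavage, releasing the blocker and restoring guide function. The "(d)" prefix in the name probably marks a variant of the guanine-responsive design, plausibly a catalytically dead ribozyme control, but the record does not define it.

The spacer is described as being for RFP activation, so the plasmid is intended for co-transfection with a dCas9-based transcriptional activator and an RFP reporter, neither of which it encodes. This allows tests of small-molecule-responsive control of CRISPR transcriptional activation in human cells.
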