Features (pLannotate 1.2.2; 7 found; start..end, strand, type, name):
     13..30      +  protein_bind   attB1 (fragment): mutant version of attB; recombination site for the Gateway® BP reaction BP Clonase™
     82..322     +  promoter       U6 promoter: RNA polymerase III promoter for human U6 snRNA
    365..464     +  ncRNA          Purine: Accession: RF00167 - Purine riboswitch
    482..557     +  misc_RNA       gRNA scaffold: guide RNA scaffold for the Streptococcus pyogenes CRISPR/Cas9 system
    661..1249    -  rep_origin     ori: high-copy-number ColE1/pMB1/pBR322/pUC origin of replication
   1420..2280    -  CDS            AmpR: β-lactamase; bla; confers resistance to ampicillin, carbenicillin, and related antibiotics
   2281..2385    -  promoter       AmpR promoter: bla
>Addgene plasmid #96863 | pWT049e | addgene full sequence | sequence record 189252 | Addgene NGS Result
GACGTCGCTAGCTGTACAAAAAAGCAGGCTTTAAAGGAACCAATTCAGTCGACTGGATCCGGTACCAAGG
TCGGGCAGGAAGAGGGCCTATTTCCCATGATTCCTTCATATTTGCATATACGATACAAGGCTGTTAGAGA
GATAATTAGAATTAATTTGACTGTAAACACAAAGATATTAGTACAAAATACGTGACGTAGAAAGTAATAA
TTTCTTGGGTAGTTTGCAGTTTTAAAATTATGTTTTAAAATGGACTATCATATGCTTACCGTAACTTGAA
AGTATTTCGATTTCTTGGCTTTATATATCTTGTGGAAAGGACGAAACACCACTGCGGGATGGAGGAGACG
GTACATCCAGCTGATGAGTCCCAAATAGGACGAGATACTATAATCGCGTGGATATGGCACGCAAGTTTCT
ACCGGGCACCGTAAATGTCCGACTAGTGTCCTGGATTCCACGTCCCCTCCACCCCACAGTGGTTTTAGAG
CTAGAAATAGCAAGTTAAAATAAGGCTAGTCCGTTATCAACTTGAAAAAGTGGCACCGAGTCGGTGCTTT
TTTTAAGCTTGGGCCGCTCGAGGTACCTCTCTACATATGACATGTGAGCAAAAGGCCAGCAAAAGGCCAG
GAACCGTAAAAAGGCCGCGTTGCTGGCGTTTTTCCATAGGCTCCGCCCCCCTGACGAGCATCACAAAAAT
CGACGCTCAAGTCAGAGGTGGCGAAACCCGACAGGACTATAAAGATACCAGGCGTTTCCCCCTGGAAGCT
CCCTCGTGCGCTCTCCTGTTCCGACCCTGCCGCTTACCGGATACCTGTCCGCCTTTCTCCCTTCGGGAAG
CGTGGCGCTTTCTCATAGCTCACGCTGTAGGTATCTCAGTTCGGTGTAGGTCGTTCGCTCCAAGCTGGGC
TGTGTGCACGAACCCCCCGTTCAGCCCGACCGCTGCGCCTTATCCGGTAACTATCGTCTTGAGTCCAACC
CGGTAAGACACGACTTATCGCCACTGGCAGCAGCCACTGGTAACAGGATTAGCAGAGCGAGGTATGTAGG
CGGTGCTACAGAGTTCTTGAAGTGGTGGCCTAACTACGGCTACACTAGAAGAACAGTATTTGGTATCTGC
GCTCTGCTGAAGCCAGTTACCTTCGGAAAAAGAGTTGGTAGCTCTTGATCCGGCAAACAAACCACCGCTG
GTAGCGGTGGTTTTTTTGTTTGCAAGCAGCAGATTACGCGCAGAAAAAAAGGATCTCAAGAAGATCCTTT
GATCTTTTCTACGGGGTCTGACGCTCAGTGGAACGAAAACTCACGTTAAGGGATTTTGGTCATGAGATTA
TCAAAAAGGATCTTCACCTAGATCCTTTTAAATTAAAAATGAAGTTTTAAATCAATCTAAAGTATATATG
AGTAAACTTGGTCTGACAGTTACCAATGCTTAATCAGTGAGGCACCTATCTCAGCGATCTGTCTATTTCG
TTCATCCATAGTTGCCTGACTCCCCGTCGTGTAGATAACTACGATACGGGAGGGCTTACCATCTGGCCCC
AGTGCTGCAATGATACCGCGAGACCCACGCTCACCGGCTCCAGATTTATCAGCAATAAACCAGCCAGCCG
GAAGGGCCGAGCGCAGAAGTGGTCCTGCAACTTTATCCGCCTCCATCCAGTCTATTAATTGTTGCCGGGA
AGCTAGAGTAAGTAGTTCGCCAGTTAATAGTTTGCGCAACGTTGTTGCCATTGCTACAGGCATCGTGGTG
TCACGCTCGTCGTTTGGTATGGCTTCATTCAGCTCCGGTTCCCAACGATCAAGGCGAGTTACATGATCCC
CCATGTTGTGCAAAAAAGCGGTTAGCTCCTTCGGTCCTCCGATCGTTGTCAGAAGTAAGTTGGCCGCAGT
GTTATCACTCATGGTTATGGCAGCACTGCATAATTCTCTTACTGTCATGCCATCCGTAAGATGCTTTTCT
GTGACTGGTGAGTACTCAACCAAGTCATTCTGAGAATAGTGTATGCGGCGACCGAGTTGCTCTTGCCCGG
CGTCAATACGGGATAATACCGCGCCACATAGCAGAACTTTAAAAGTGCTCATCATTGGAAAACGTTCTTC
GGGGCGAAAACTCTCAAGGATCTTACCGCTGTTGAGATCCAGTTCGATGTAACCCACTCGTGCACCCAAC
TGATCTTCAGCATCTTTTACTTTCACCAGCGTTTCTGGGTGAGCAAAAACAGGAAGGCAAAATGCCGCAA
AAAAGGGAATAAGGGCGACACGGAAATGTTGAATACTCATACTCTTCCTTTTTCAATATTATTGAAGCAT
TTATCAGGGTTATTGTCTCATGAGCGGATACATATTTGAATGTATTTAGAAAAATAAACAAATAGGGGTT
CCGCGCACATTTCCCCGAAAAGTGCCACCT
